Addgene plasmid #134264: pBOB-C-Flag-GK5 (287-534)
Purpose: Lentivector encoding Flag-tagged GK5 truncation (amino acids 287-534)
Depositing lab: Bruce Beutler. Depositing organization: University of Texas Southwestern Medical Center. Publication: Skin-specific regulation of SREBP processing and lipid biosynthesis by glycerol kinase 5. Zhang D, Tomisato W, Su L, Sun L, Choi JH, Zhang Z, Wang KW, Zhan X, Choi M, Li X, Tang M, Castro-Perez JM, Hildebrand S, Murray AR, Moresco EMY, Beutler B. Proc Natl Acad Sci U S A. 2017 Jun 27;114(26):E5197-E5206. doi: 10.1073/pnas.1705312114. Epub 2017 Jun 12. PubMed 28607088.
Backbone
  Vector backbone: pBOB
  Backbone size w/o insert (bp): 8800
  Total vector size (bp): 9600
  Vector type: Mammalian Expression, Lentiviral
Growth in bacteria
  Bacterial resistance: Ampicillin, 100 μg/mL
  Growth temperature: 37°C
  Growth strain: NEB Stable
  Copy number: High Copy
Gene/Insert
  Gene/Insert name: Gk5 (alt name: glycerol kinase 5 (putative))
  Species: M. musculus (mouse)
  Insert size (bp): 744
  Mutation: mouse Gk5 amino acids 287-534
  GenBank ID: NM_001368879
  Entrez Gene: Gk5 (a.k.a. AV095337, C330018K18Rik, G630067D24Rik)
  Promoter: CMV
  Tag / fusion protein: Flag (C terminal on insert)
  Cloning method: Ligation Independent Cloning
  Sequencing primers: 5′ agctcgtttagtgaaccgtcagatcg; 3′ ggaaactgacaatcttagcgcag
Terms and licenses: Academic/Nonprofit Terms; Industry Terms: Not Available to Industry
How to cite: pBOB-C-Flag-GK5 (287-534) was a gift from Bruce Beutler (Addgene plasmid # 134264 ; http://n2t.net/addgene:134264 ; RRID:Addgene_134264)
