[The description below was written by a language model from this plasmid's Addgene catalogue record and pLannotate feature annotations shown in this document.]
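Description:
pBOB-C-Flag-GK5 (287-534) is a lentiviral transfer plasmid of about 9.6 kb, built on the pBOB backbone, for expressing a C-terminally Flag-tagged truncation of mouse glycerol kinase 5 (Gk5) in mammalian cells. It is maintained in E. coli as a high-copy plasmid through a ColE1/pUC-type origin and selected with ampicillin (AmpR under its own bla promoter). An f1 origin is also present. Outside the viral region, the backbone carries an SV40 promoter/EM7 promoter–BleoR cassette with an SV40 poly(A) signal. This could in principle confer Zeocin resistance in transfected cells or bacteria, but it would not be transferred with the packaged genome.

The viral genome is transcribed from a CMV enhancer/promoter fused to a truncated HIV-1 5' LTR, an arrangement typical of Tat-independent lentivectors. Downstream lie the Ψ packaging signal with a gag fragment, the RRE for Rev-dependent nuclear export, and the cPPT/CTS element, which aids nuclear import of the reverse-transcribed genome. An internal CMV enhancer/promoter drives the 744 bp Gk5 fragment encoding amino acids 287–534. This is followed by a short sequence annotated as a fragment of 3xFLAG, consistent with the single Flag epitope listed in the catalogue. A chimeric intron annotation, the WPRE (which enhances transcript stability and expression), the 3' LTR sequences and a bGH poly(A) signal complete the cassette.

The construct can be used by direct transfection or packaged into lentivirus with helper plasmids for stable transduction. As a truncation construct from a study of GK5 in skin SREBP processing and lipid biosynthesis, it is probably intended for domain mapping through Flag detection or pull-down, although the record does not state a specific assay.
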