Features (pLannotate 1.2.2; 34 found; start..end, strand, type, name):
     28..80      -  misc_feature   bom (fragment): basis of mobility region from pBR322
    235..614     +  enhancer       CMV enhancer: human cytomegalovirus immediate early enhancer
    615..814     +  promoter       CMV promoter: human cytomegalovirus (CMV) immediate early promoter
    832..1012    +  LTR            5' LTR (truncated): truncated 5' long terminal repeat (LTR) from HIV-1
   1059..1184    +  misc_feature   HIV-1 Ψ: packaging signal of human immunodeficiency virus type 1
   1168..1531    +  CDS            HIV-1 gag (fragment): gag protein from human immunodeficiency virus 1; gag
   1677..1910    +  misc_feature   RRE: The Rev response element (RRE) of HIV-1 allows for Rev-dependent mRNA export from the nucleus to the cytoplasm.
   2287..2387    +  CDS            Rev (fragment): human immunodeficiency virus 1 (HIV-1) Rev protein; rev; enhances nuclear export of unspliced and incompletely spliced viral mRNAs
   2391..2507    +  misc_feature   cPPT/CTS: central polypurine tract and central termination sequence of HIV-1
   2530..2833    +  enhancer       CMV enhancer: human cytomegalovirus immediate early enhancer
   2834..3037    +  promoter       CMV promoter: human cytomegalovirus (CMV) immediate early promoter
   3148..3891    +  CDS            Gk5 (fragment): GLPK5_MOUSE - Experimental evidence at transcript level: Swiss-Prot protein existence level 2. From Mus musculus (Mouse).
   3912..3932    +  CDS            3xFLAG (fragment): three tandem FLAG® epitope tags
   4005..4234    +  intron         chimeric intron: chimera between introns from adenovirus and immunoglobulin heavy chain genes
   4298..4408    +  CDS            nef (fragment): NEF_HV1Z2 - Experimental evidence at protein level: Swiss-Prot protein existence level 1. Extracellular Nef protein targets CD4(+) T-lymphocytes for apoptosis by interacting with CXCR4 surface receptors. From Human immunodeficiency virus type 1 group M subtype D (isolate Z2/CDC-Z34) (HIV-1).
   4411..4999    +  misc_feature   WPRE: woodchuck hepatitis virus posttranscriptional regulatory element
   5016..5084    +  CDS            nef (fragment): NEF_HV1Z2 - Experimental evidence at protein level: Swiss-Prot protein existence level 1. Extracellular Nef protein targets CD4(+) T-lymphocytes for apoptosis by interacting with CXCR4 surface receptors. From Human immunodeficiency virus type 1 group M subtype D (isolate Z2/CDC-Z34) (HIV-1).
   5086..5398    +  LTR            5' LTR (fragment): 5' long terminal repeat (LTR) from HIV-1
   5406..5586    +  LTR            5' LTR (truncated): truncated 5' long terminal repeat (LTR) from HIV-1
   5618..5842    +  polyA_signal   bGH poly(A) signal: bovine growth hormone polyadenylation signal
   5846..5867    +  promoter       SV40 promoter (fragment): SV40 enhancer and early promoter
   5888..6316    +  rep_origin     f1 ori (sequence partly withheld): f1 bacteriophage origin of replication; arrow indicates direction of (+) strand synthesis
   6330..6659    +  promoter       SV40 promoter: SV40 enhancer and early promoter
   6707..6754    +  promoter       EM7 promoter: synthetic bacterial promoter&nbsp
   6773..7147    +  CDS            BleoR: antibiotic-binding protein; Sh ble from Streptoalloteichus hindustanus; confers resistance to bleomycin, phleomycin, and Zeocin™
   7157..7282    +  CDS            ble (fragment): BLE_KLEPN - Experimental evidence at protein level: Swiss-Prot protein existence level 1. Binding protein with a strong affinity to the bleomycin family of antibiotics. Binds to CL990; an antimitotic-antibiotic compound. From Klebsiella pneumoniae.
   7277..7398    +  polyA_signal   SV40 poly(A) signal: SV40 polyadenylation signal
   7471..7487    -  protein_bind   lac operator: The lac repressor binds to the lac operator to inhibit transcription in E. coli. This inhibition can be relieved by adding lactose or isopropyl-β-D-thiogalactopyranoside (IPTG). lac repressor encoded by lacI
   7495..7525    -  promoter       lac promoter: promoter for the E. coli lac operon
   7540..7561    -  protein_bind   CAP binding site: CAP binding activates transcription in the presence of cAMP. E. coli catabolite activator protein
   7574..7666    -  CDS            lacI (fragment): lac repressor; lacI; The lac repressor binds to the lac operator to inhibit transcription in E. coli. This inhibition can be relieved by adding lactose or isopropyl-β-D-thiogalactopyranoside (IPTG).
   7849..8437    -  rep_origin     ori: high-copy-number ColE1/pMB1/pBR322/pUC origin of replication
   8608..9468    -  CDS            AmpR: β-lactamase; bla; confers resistance to ampicillin, carbenicillin, and related antibiotics
   9469..9573    -  promoter       AmpR promoter: bla
>Addgene plasmid #134264 | pBOB-C-Flag-GK5 (287-534) | addgene full sequence | sequence record 275385 | Addgene NGS Result
GACGGATCGGGAGATCTCCCGATCCCCTATGGTGCACTCTCAGTACAATCTGCTCTGATGCCGCATAGTT
AAGCCAGTATCTGCTCCCTGCTTGTGTGTTGGAGGTCGCTGAGTAGTGCGCGAGCAAAATTTAAGCTACA
ACAAGGCAAGGCTTGACCGACAATTGCATGAAGAATCTGCTTAGGGTTAGGCGTTTTGCGCTGCTTCGCG
ATGTACGGGCCAGATATACGCGTTGACATTGATTATTGACTAGTTATTAATAGTAATCAATTACGGGGTC
ATTAGTTCATAGCCCATATATGGAGTTCCGCGTTACATAACTTACGGTAAATGGCCCGCCTGGCTGACCG
CCCAACGACCCCCGCCCATTGACGTCAATAATGACGTATGTTCCCATAGTAACGCCAATAGGGACTTTCC
ATTGACGTCAATGGGTGGAGTATTTACGGTAAACTGCCCACTTGGCAGTACATCAAGTGTATCATATGCC
AAGTACGCCCCCTATTGACGTCAATGACGGTAAATGGCCCGCCTGGCATTATGCCCAGTACATGACCTTA
TGGGACTTTCCTACTTGGCAGTACATCTACGTATTAGTCATCGCTATTACCATGGTGATGCGGTTTTGGC
AGTACATCAATGGGCGTGGATAGCGGTTTGACTCACGGGGATTTCCAAGTCTCCACCCCATTGACGTCAA
TGGGAGTTTGTTTTGGCACCAAAATCAACGGGACTTTCCAAAATGTCGTAACAACTCCGCCCCATTGACG
CAAATGGGCGGTAGGCGTGTACGGTGGGAGGTCTATATAAGCAGCGCGTTTTGCCTGTACTGGGTCTCTC
TGGTTAGACCAGATCTGAGCCTGGGAGCTCTCTGGCTAACTAGGGAACCCACTGCTTAAGCCTCAATAAA
GCTTGCCTTGAGTGCTTCAAGTAGTGTGTGCCCGTCTGTTGTGTGACTCTGGTAACTAGAGATCCCTCAG
ACCCTTTTAGTCAGTGTGGAAAATCTCTAGCAGTGGCGCCCGAACAGGGACTTGAAAGCGAAAGGGAAAC
CAGAGGAGCTCTCTCGACGCAGGACTCGGCTTGCTGAAGCGCGCACGGCAAGAGGCGAGGGGCGGCGACT
GGTGAGTACGCCAAAAATTTTGACTAGCGGAGGCTAGAAGGAGAGAGATGGGTGCGAGAGCGTCAGTATT
AAGCGGGGGAGAATTAGATCGCGATGGGAAAAAATTCGGTTAAGGCCAGGGGGAAAGAAAAAATATAAAT
TAAAACATATAGTATGGGCAAGCAGGGAGCTAGAACGATTCGCAGTTAATCCTGGCCTGTTAGAAACATC
AGAAGGCTGTAGACAAATACTGGGACAGCTACAACCATCCCTTCAGACAGGATCAGAAGAACTTAGATCA
TTATATAATACAGTAGCAACCCTCTATTGTGTGCATCAAAGGATAGAGATAAAAGACACCAAGGAAGCTT
TAGACAAGATAGAGGAAGAGCAAAACAAAAGTAAGACCACCGCACAGCAAGCGGCCGCTGATCTTCAGAC
CTGGAGGAGGAGATATGAGGGACAATTGGAGAAGTGAATTATATAAATATAAAGTAGTAAAAATTGAACC
ATTAGGAGTAGCACCCACCAAGGCAAAGAGAAGAGTGGTGCAGAGAGAAAAAAGAGCAGTGGGAATAGGA
GCTTTGTTCCTTGGGTTCTTGGGAGCAGCAGGAAGCACTATGGGCGCAGCGTCAATGACGCTGACGGTAC
AGGCCAGACAATTATTGTCTGGTATAGTGCAGCAGCAGAACAATTTGCTGAGGGCTATTGAGGCGCAACA
GCATCTGTTGCAACTCACAGTCTGGGGCATCAAGCAGCTCCAGGCAAGAATCCTGGCTGTGGAAAGATAC
CTAAAGGATCAACAGCTCCTGGGGATTTGGGGTTGCTCTGGAAAACTCATTTGCACCACTGCTGTGCCTT
GGAATGCTAGTTGGAGTAATAAATCTCTGGAACAGATTTGGAATCACACGACCTGGATGGAGTGGGACAG
AGAAATTAACAATTACACAAGCTTAATACACTCCTTAATTGAAGAATCGCAAAACCAGCAAGAAAAGAAT
GAACAAGAATTATTGGAATTAGATAAATGGGCAAGTTTGTGGAATTGGTTTAACATAACAAATTGGCTGT
GGTATATAAAATTATTCATAATGATAGTAGGAGGCTTGGTAGGTTTAAGAATAGTTTTTGCTGTACTTTC
TATAGTGAATAGAGTTAGGCAGGGATATTCACCATTATCGTTTCAGACCCACCTCCCAACCCCGAGGGGA
CCCGACAGGCCCGAAGGAATAGAAGAAGAAGGTGGAGAGAGAGACAGAGACAGATCCATTCGATTAGTGA
ACGGATCAACTTTTAAAAGAAAAGGGGGGATTGGGGGGTACAGTGCAGGGGAAAGAATAGTAGACATAAT
AGCAACAGACATACAAACTAAAGAATTACAAAAACAAATTACAAAATTCAAAATTTTATCGATAAGCTTG
GGAGTTCCGCGTTACATAACTTACGGTAAATGGCCCGCCTGGCTGACCGCCCAACGACCCCCGCCCATTG
ACGTCAATAATGACGTATGTTCCCATAGTAACGCCAATAGGGACTTTCCATTGACGTCAATGGGTGGAGT
ATTTACGGTAAACTGCCCACTTGGCAGTACATCAAGTGTATCATATGCCAAGTACGCCCCCTATTGACGT
CAATGACGGTAAATGGCCCGCCTGGCATTATGCCCAGTACATGACCTTATGGGACTTTCCTACTTGGCAG
TACATCTACGTATTAGTCATCGCTATTACCATGGTGATGCGGTTTTGGCAGTACATCAATGGGCGTGGAT
AGCGGTTTGACTCACGGGGATTTCCAAGTCTCCACCCCATTGACGTCAATGGGAGTTTGTTTTGGCACCA
AAATCAACGGGACTTTCCAAAATGTCGTAACAACTCCGCCCCATTGACGCAAATGGGCGGTAGGCGTGTA
CGGTGGGAGGTCTATATAAGCAGAGCTCGTTTAGTGAACCGTCAGATCGCCTGGAGACGCCATCCACGCT
GTTTTGACCTCCATAGAAGACACCGACTGAGCTCCTTAAGGTTAACTCTAGAGAATTCGGATCCATGGGA
GAGTGCTGCTTCGAGACGGGAGATGTGAAGCTAACCATGGGAACTGGAACATTTTTGGATATCAATACTG
GAAAAAACCTTCAGCATGTTAATGGAGGCTTTTATCCACTAATTGGATGGAAGATTGGGCAAGAACTTGT
ATGTTTAGCTGAAGGCAATGCAGGAGACACGGGCACCGCCATAATGTGGGCTCAAAAATTAGATCTCTTC
ACAGACGCTGCTGAGACTGAAAAAATGGCCCTGAGCCTGGAAGATTCTGAAGGGGTTTACTTTGTTCCGT
CGTTTAGTGGATTACAGGCTCCATTAAATGACCCCTGTGCCTGTGCCTCTTTTATGGGTTTGAAGCACTC
CACTAATAAATACCATCTTGTCCGAGCAATATTGGAGTCAATAGCTTTCAGGAACAAACAGTTGTACGAC
ATGCTGCAGAGAGAAATCCAGATTCCCGTCACGAACATCCGGGCAGATGGAGGCGTGTGTAACAACGCTT
TCGTCATGCAGATGACTTCAGACCTGATAAATGAGAAGATAGACAGACCTGCCCACTTCGACATGTCCTG
CTTGGGGGCAGCCTCTCTGGCTGGCCTCGCTGTTGGATTTTGGGCGGACAAGGAAGAGCTCCAGAAGCTG
AGGCAAAGCGAGATGGTTTTCAAGCCTCAGAAGAAGTGGCAGGAATACGAGGTGAATATGGAAAACTGGG
TAAAAGCGGTGAAGCGCTCCATGAATTGGTATAACAAGACGCTCGAGCCATGGAAGCTTATGGACTACAA
AGACGATGACGACAAGGATATCTAACTGACTGAACCGGTGGTACCGAGGAATTAATTCGCTGTCTGCGAG
GGCCAGCTGTTGGGGTGAGTACTCCCTCTCAAAAGCGGGCATGACTTCTGCGCTAAGATTGTCAGTTTCC
AAAAACGAGGAGGATTTGATATTCACCTGGCCCGCGGTGATGCCTTTGAGGGTGGCCGCGTCCATCTGGT
CAGAAAAGACAATCTTTTTGTTGTCAAGCTTGAGGTGTGGCAGGCTTGAGATCTGGCCATACACTTGAGT
GACAATGACATCCACTTTGCCTTTCTCTCCACAGGTGTCCACTCCCAGGTCCAACTGCAGGTCGAGCATG
CATCTAGGGCGGCCAATTCCGCCGATCCTGGAAAAACATGGAGCAATCACAAGTAGCAATACAGCAGCTA
CCAATGCTGATTGTGCCTGGCTAGAAGCACAAGAGGAGGAGGAGGTGGGTTTTCCAGTCACACCTCAGAC
AATCAACCTCTGGATTACAAAATTTGTGAAAGATTGACTGGTATTCTTAACTATGTTGCTCCTTTTACGC
TATGTGGATACGCTGCTTTAATGCCTTTGTATCATGCTATTGCTTCCCGTATGGCTTTCATTTTCTCCTC
CTTGTATAAATCCTGGTTGCTGTCTCTTTATGAGGAGTTGTGGCCCGTTGTCAGGCAACGTGGCGTGGTG
TGCACTGTGTTTGCTGACGCAACCCCCACTGGTTGGGGCATTGCCACCACCTGTCAGCTCCTTTCCGGGA
CTTTCGCTTTCCCCCTCCCTATTGCCACGGCGGAACTCATCGCCGCCTGCCTTGCCCGCTGCTGGACAGG
GGCTCGGCTGTTGGGCACTGACAATTCCGTGGTGTTGTCGGGGAAGCTGACGTCCTTTCCATGGCTGCTC
GCCTGTGTTGCCACCTGGATTCTGCGCGGGACGTCCTTCTGCTACGTCCCTTCGGCCCTCAATCCAGCGG
ACCTTCCTTCCCGCGGCCTGCTGCCGGCTCTGCGGCCTCTTCCGCGTCTTCGCCTTCGCCCTCAGACGAG
TCGGATCTCCCTTTGGGCCGCCTCCCCGCCTGGAATTCGAGCTCGGTACCTTTAAGACCAATGACTTACA
AGGCAGCTGTAGATCTTAGCCACTTTTTAAAAGAAAAGGGGGGACTGGAAGGGCTAATTCACTCCCAACG
AAGACAAGATATCCTTGATCTGTGGATCTACCACACACAAGGCTACTTCCCTGATTGGCAGAACTACACA
CCAGGGCCAGGGATCAGATATCCACTGACCTTTGGATGGTGCTACAAGCTAGTACCAGTTGAGCAAGAGA
AGGTAGAAGAAGCCAATGAAGGAGAGAACACCCGCTTGTTACACCCTGTGAGCCTGCATGGGATGGATGA
CCCGGAGAGAGAAGTATTAGAGTGGAGGTTTGACAGCCGCCTAGCATTTCATCACATGGCCCGAGAGCTG
CATCCGGACTGTACTGGGTCTCTCTGGTTAGACCAGATCTGAGCCTGGGAGCTCTCTGGCTAACTAGGGA
ACCCACTGCTTAAGCCTCAATAAAGCTTGCCTTGAGTGCTTCAAGTAGTGTGTGCCCGTCTGTTGTGTGA
CTCTGGTAACTAGAGATCCCTCAGACCCTTTTAGTCAGTGTGGAAAATCTCTAGCAGGGCCGCTTTAAAC
CCGCTGATCAGCCTCGACTGTGCCTTCTAGTTGCCAGCCATCTGTTGTTTGCCCCTCCCCCGTGCCTTCC
TTGACCCTGGAAGGTGCCACTCCCACTGTCCTTTCCTAATAAAATGAGGAAATTGCATCGCATTGTCTGA
GTAGGTGTCATTCTATTCTGGGGGGTGGGGTGGGGCAGGACAGCAAGGGGGAGGATTGGGAAGACAATAG
CAGGCATGCTGGGGATGCGGTGGGCTCTATGGCTTCTGAGGCGGAAAGAACCAGCTGGGGCTCTAGGGGG
TATCCCC
[124 nt withheld, positions 5888-6011]
C
[91 nt withheld, positions 6013-6103]
A
[49 nt withheld, positions 6105-6153]
CCTTTGACGTTGGAGTCCACGTTCTTT
[37 nt withheld, positions 6181-6217]
ACCCTATCTCGGTCTATTCTTTTGATTTATAAGGGATTTTGCCGATTTCGGCCTATTGGTTAAAAAATGA
GCTGATTTAACAAAAATTTAACGCGAATTAATTCTGTGGAATGTGTGTCAGTTAGGGTGTGGAAAGTCCC
CAGGCTCCCCAGCAGGCAGAAGTATGCAAAGCATGCATCTCAATTAGTCAGCAACCAGGTGTGGAAAGTC
CCCAGGCTCCCCAGCAGGCAGAAGTATGCAAAGCATGCATCTCAATTAGTCAGCAACCATAGTCCCGCCC
CTAACTCCGCCCATCCCGCCCCTAACTCCGCCCAGTTCCGCCCATTCTCCGCCCCATGGCTGACTAATTT
TTTTTATTTATGCAGAGGCCGAGGCCGCCTCTGCCTCTGAGCTATTCCAGAAGTAGTGAGGAGGCTTTTT
TGGAGGCCTAGGCTTTTGCAAAAAGCTCCCGGGAGCTTGTATATCCATTTTCGGATCTGATCAGCACGTG
TTGACAATTAATCATCGGCATAGTATATCGGCATAGTATAATACGACAAGGTGAGGAACTAAACCATGGC
CAAGTTGACCAGTGCCGTTCCGGTGCTCACCGCGCGCGACGTCGCCGGAGCGGTCGAGTTCTGGACCGAC
CGGCTCGGGTTCTCCCGGGACTTCGTGGAGGACGACTTCGCCGGTGTGGTCCGGGACGACGTGACCCTGT
TCATCAGCGCGGTCCAGGACCAGGTGGTGCCGGACAACACCCTGGCCTGGGTGTGGGTGCGCGGCCTGGA
CGAGCTGTACGCCGAGTGGTCGGAGGTCGTGTCCACGAACTTCCGGGACGCCTCCGGGCCGGCCATGACC
GAGATCGGCGAGCAGCCGTGGGGGCGGGAGTTCGCCCTGCGCGACCCGGCCGGCAACTGCGTGCACTTCG
TGGCCGAGGAGCAGGACTGACACGTGCTACGAGATTTCGATTCCACCGCCGCCTTCTATGAAAGGTTGGG
CTTCGGAATCGTTTTCCGGGACGCCGGCTGGATGATCCTCCAGCGCGGGGATCTCATGCTGGAGTTCTTC
GCCCACCCCAACTTGTTTATTGCAGCTTATAATGGTTACAAATAAAGCAATAGCATCACAAATTTCACAA
ATAAAGCATTTTTTTCACTGCATTCTAGTTGTGGTTTGTCCAAACTCATCAATGTATCTTATCATGTCTG
TATACCGTCGACCTCTAGCTAGAGCTTGGCGTAATCATGGTCATAGCTGTTTCCTGTGTGAAATTGTTAT
CCGCTCACAATTCCACACAACATACGAGCCGGAAGCATAAAGTGTAAAGCCTGGGGTGCCTAATGAGTGA
GCTAACTCACATTAATTGCGTTGCGCTCACTGCCCGCTTTCCAGTCGGGAAACCTGTCGTGCCAGCTGCA
TTAATGAATCGGCCAACGCGCGGGGAGAGGCGGTTTGCGTATTGGGCGCTCTTCCGCTTCCTCGCTCACT
GACTCGCTGCGCTCGGTCGTTCGGCTGCGGCGAGCGGTATCAGCTCACTCAAAGGCGGTAATACGGTTAT
CCACAGAATCAGGGGATAACGCAGGAAAGAACATGTGAGCAAAAGGCCAGCAAAAGGCCAGGAACCGTAA
AAAGGCCGCGTTGCTGGCGTTTTTCCATAGGCTCCGCCCCCCTGACGAGCATCACAAAAATCGACGCTCA
AGTCAGAGGTGGCGAAACCCGACAGGACTATAAAGATACCAGGCGTTTCCCCCTGGAAGCTCCCTCGTGC
GCTCTCCTGTTCCGACCCTGCCGCTTACCGGATACCTGTCCGCCTTTCTCCCTTCGGGAAGCGTGGCGCT
TTCTCATAGCTCACGCTGTAGGTATCTCAGTTCGGTGTAGGTCGTTCGCTCCAAGCTGGGCTGTGTGCAC
GAACCCCCCGTTCAGCCCGACCGCTGCGCCTTATCCGGTAACTATCGTCTTGAGTCCAACCCGGTAAGAC
ACGACTTATCGCCACTGGCAGCAGCCACTGGTAACAGGATTAGCAGAGCGAGGTATGTAGGCGGTGCTAC
AGAGTTCTTGAAGTGGTGGCCTAACTACGGCTACACTAGAAGAACAGTATTTGGTATCTGCGCTCTGCTG
AAGCCAGTTACCTTCGGAAAAAGAGTTGGTAGCTCTTGATCCGGCAAACAAACCACCGCTGGTAGCGGTG
GTTTTTTTGTTTGCAAGCAGCAGATTACGCGCAGAAAAAAAGGATCTCAAGAAGATCCTTTGATCTTTTC
TACGGGGTCTGACGCTCAGTGGAACGAAAACTCACGTTAAGGGATTTTGGTCATGAGATTATCAAAAAGG
ATCTTCACCTAGATCCTTTTAAATTAAAAATGAAGTTTTAAATCAATCTAAAGTATATATGAGTAAACTT
GGTCTGACAGTTACCAATGCTTAATCAGTGAGGCACCTATCTCAGCGATCTGTCTATTTCGTTCATCCAT
AGTTGCCTGACTCCCCGTCGTGTAGATAACTACGATACGGGAGGGCTTACCATCTGGCCCCAGTGCTGCA
ATGATACCGCGAGACCCACGCTCACCGGCTCCAGATTTATCAGCAATAAACCAGCCAGCCGGAAGGGCCG
AGCGCAGAAGTGGTCCTGCAACTTTATCCGCCTCCATCCAGTCTATTAATTGTTGCCGGGAAGCTAGAGT
AAGTAGTTCGCCAGTTAATAGTTTGCGCAACGTTGTTGCCATTGCTACAGGCATCGTGGTGTCACGCTCG
TCGTTTGGTATGGCTTCATTCAGCTCCGGTTCCCAACGATCAAGGCGAGTTACATGATCCCCCATGTTGT
GCAAAAAAGCGGTTAGCTCCTTCGGTCCTCCGATCGTTGTCAGAAGTAAGTTGGCCGCAGTGTTATCACT
CATGGTTATGGCAGCACTGCATAATTCTCTTACTGTCATGCCATCCGTAAGATGCTTTTCTGTGACTGGT
GAGTACTCAACCAAGTCATTCTGAGAATAGTGTATGCGGCGACCGAGTTGCTCTTGCCCGGCGTCAATAC
GGGATAATACCGCGCCACATAGCAGAACTTTAAAAGTGCTCATCATTGGAAAACGTTCTTCGGGGCGAAA
ACTCTCAAGGATCTTACCGCTGTTGAGATCCAGTTCGATGTAACCCACTCGTGCACCCAACTGATCTTCA
GCATCTTTTACTTTCACCAGCGTTTCTGGGTGAGCAAAAACAGGAAGGCAAAATGCCGCAAAAAAGGGAA
TAAGGGCGACACGGAAATGTTGAATACTCATACTCTTCCTTTTTCAATATTATTGAAGCATTTATCAGGG
TTATTGTCTCATGAGCGGATACATATTTGAATGTATTTAGAAAAATAAACAAATAGGGGTTCCGCGCACA
TTTCCCCGAAAAGTGCCACCTGACGTC
